>Addgene plasmid #63443 | pFusX4-34 | depositor partial sequence | sequence record 105404 | pFusX4_GAC
AGTCTTAAGCGTCTCCCCTGACCCCGGACCAAGTGGTGGCTATCGCCAGCAACAATGGCGGCAAGCAAGC
GCTCGAAACGGTGCAGCGGCTGTTGCCGGTGCTGTGCCAGGACCATGGCCTGACCCCGGACCAAGTGGTG
GCTATCGCCAGCAACATTGGCGGCAAGCAAGCGCTCGAAACGGTGCAGCGGCTGTTGCCGGTGCTGTGCC
AGGACCATGGCCTGACTCCGGACCAAGTGGTGGCTATCGCCAGCCACGATGGCGGCAAGCAAGCGCTCGA
AACGGTGCAGCGGCTGTTGCCGGTGCTGTGCCAGGACCATGGCCGAGACGTC
