>Addgene plasmid #63443 | pFusX4-34 | depositor partial sequence | sequence record 105405 | FusX4
CGTCTCCCCTGACCCCGGACCAAGTGGTGGCTATCGAGACCGGCGCCGCTACGGGCGCGTCCCATTCGCC
ATTCAGGCTGCGCAACTGTTGGGAAGGGCGATCGGTGCGGGCTCTTCGCTATTACGCCAGCTGGCGAAAG
GGGGATGTGCTGCAAGGCGATTAAGTTGGGAACGCCAGGGTTTTCCCAGTCACGACGTTGTAAAACGACG
GCCAGTGAGCGCGCGTAATCGACTCACTATAGGGCGAATTGGGTACCGGGCCCCCCCTCGAGGTCCTCCA
GCTTTTGTTCCCTTTAGTGAGGGTTAATTGCGCGCTTGGCGTAATCATGGTCATAGCTGTTTCCTGTGTG
AAATTGTTATCCGCTCACAATTCCACACAACATACGAGCCGGAAGCATAAAGTGTAAAGCCTGGGGTGCC
TAATGAGTGAGCTAACTCACATTAATTGCGTTGCGCTCACTGCCCGCTTTCCACCGGTGGTCTCTGGCGG
CAAGCAAGCGCTCGAAACGGTGCAGCGGCTGTTGCCGGTGCTGTGCCAGGACCATGGCCGAGACGTCTAG
ACCAGCCAGGACAGAAATGCCTCGACTTCGCTGCTACCCAAGGTTGCCGGGTGACGCACACCGTGGAAAC
GGATGAAGGCACGAACCCAGTGGACATAAGCCTGTTCGGTTCGTAAGCTGTAATGCAAGTAGCGTATGCG
CTCACGCAACTGGTCCAGAACCTTGACCGAACGCAGCGGTGGTAACGGCGCAGTGGCGGTTTTCATGGCT
TGTTATGACTGTTTTTTTGGGGTACAGTCTATGCCTCGGGCATCCAAGCAGCAAGCGCGTTACGCCGTGG
GTCGATGTTTGATGTTATGGAGCAGCAACGATGTTACGCAGCAGGGCAGTCGCCCTAAAACAAAGTTAAA
CATTATGAGGGAAGCGGTGATCGCCGAAGTATCGACTCAACTATCAGAGGTAGTTGGCGTCATCGAGCGC
CATCTCGAACCGACGTTGCTGGCCGTACATTTGTACGGCTCCGCAGTGGATGGCGGCCTGAAGCCACACA
GTGATATTGATTTGCTGGTTACGGTGACCGTAAGGCTTGATGAAACAACGCGGCGAGCTTTGATCAACGA
CCTTTTGGAAACTTCGGCTTCCCCTGGAGAGAGCGAGATTCTCCGCGCTGTAGAAGTCACCATTGTTGTG
CACGACGACATCATTCCGTGGCGTTATCCAGCTAAGCGCGAACTGCAATTTGGAGAATGGCAGCGCAATG
ACATTCTTGCAGGTATCTTCGAGCCAGCCACGATCGACATTGATCTGGCTATCTTGCTGACAAAAGCAAG
AGAACATAGCGTTGCCTTGGTAGGTCCAGCGGCGGAGGAACTCTTTGATCCGGTTCCTGAACAGGATCTA
TTTGAGGCGCTAAATGAAACCTTAACGCTATGGAACTCGCCGCCCGACTGGGCTGGCGATGAGCGAAATG
TAGTGCTTACGTTGTCCCGCATTTGGTACAGCGCAGTAACCGGCAAAATCGCGCCGAAGGATGTCGCTGC
CGACTGGGCAATGGAGCGCCTGCCGGCCCAGTATCAGCCCGTCATACTTGAAGCTAGACAGGCTTATCTT
GGACAAGAAGAAGATCGCTTGGCCTCGCGCGCAGATCAGTTGGAAGAATTTGTCCACTACGTGAAAGGCG
AGATCACCAAGGTAGTCGGCAAATAACCCTCGAGCCACCCATGACCAAAATCCCTTAACGTGAGTTACGC
GTCGTTCCACTGAGCGTCAGACCCCGTAGAAAAGATCAAAGGATCTTCTTGAGATCCTTTTTTTCTGCGC
GTAATCTGCTGCTTGCAAACAAAAAAACCACCGCTACCAGCGGTGGTTTGTTTGCCGGATCAAGAGCTAC
CAACTCTTTTTCCGAAGGTAACTGGCTTCAGCAGAGCGCAGATACCAAATACTGTCCTTCTAGTGTAGCC
GTAGTTAGGCCACCACTTCAAGAACTCTGTAGCACCGCCTACATACCTCGCTCTGCTAATCCTGTTACCA
GTGGCTGCTGCCAGTGGCGATAAGTCGTGTCTTACCGGGTTGGACTCAAGACGATAGTTACCGGATAAGG
CGCAGCGGTCGGGCTGAACGGGGGGTTCGTGCACACAGCCCAGCTTGGAGCGAACGACCTACACCGAACT
GAGATACCTACAGCGTGAGCATTGAGAAAGCGCCACGCTTCCCGAAGGGAGAAAGGCGGACAGGTATCCG
GTAAGCGGCAGGGTCGGAACAGGAGAGCGCACGAGGGAGCTTCCAGGGGGAAACGCCTGGTATCTTTATA
GTCCTGTCGGGTTTCGCCACCTCTGACTTGAGCGTCGATTTTTGTGATGCTCGTCAGGGGGGCGGAGCCT
ATGGAAAAACGCCAGCAACGCGGCCTTTTTACGGTTCCTGGCCTTTTGCTGGCCTTTTGCTCACATGTTC
TTTCCTGCGTTATCCCCTGATTCTGTGGATAACCGTATTACCGCCTTTGAGTGAGCTGATACCGCTCGCC
GCAGCCGAACGACCGAGCGCAGCGAGTCAGTGAGCGAGGAAGCGGAAGAGCGCCCAATACGCAAACCGCC
TCTCCCCGCGCGTTGGCCGATTCATTAATGCAGCTGGCACGACAGGTTTCCCGACTGGAAAGCGGGCAGT
GAGCGCAACGCAATTAATACGCGTACCGCTAGCCAGGAAGAGTTTGTAGAAACGCAAAAAGGCCATCCGT
CAGGATGGCCTTCTGCTTAGTTTGATGCCTGGCAGTTTATGGCGGGCGTCCTGCCCGCCACCCTCCGGGC
CGTTGCTTCACAACGTTCAAATCCGCTCCCGGCGGATTTGTCCTACTCAGGAGAGCGTTCACCGACAAAC
AACAGATAAAACGAAAGGCCCAGTCTTCCGACTGAGCCTTTCGTTTTATTTGATGCCTGGCAGTTCCCTA
CTCTCGCGTTAACGCTAGCATGGATGTTTTCCCAGTCACGACGTTGTAAAACGACGGCCAGTCTTAAG
