>Addgene plasmid #63443 | pFusX4-34 | addgene partial sequence | sequence record 115657 | pCR8_R1 5'-cgaaccgaacaggcttatgt-3'
GCGTCACCCGGCAACCTTGGGTAGCAGCGAAGTCGAGGCATTTCTGTCCTGGCTGGTCTAGACGTCTCGG
CCATGGTCCTGGCACAGCACCGGCAACAGCCGCTGCACCGTTTCGAGCGCTTGCTTGCCGCCATCGTGGC
TGGCGATAGCCACCACTTGGTCCGGAGTCAGGCCATGGTCCTGGCACAGCACCGGCAACAGCCGCTGCAC
CGTTTCGAGCGCTTGCTTGCCGCCAATGTTGCTGGCGATAGCCACCACTTGGTCCGGGGTCAGGCCATGG
TCCTGGCACAGCACCGGCAACAGCCGCTGCACCGTTTCGAGCGCTTGCTTGCCGCCATTGTTGCTGGCGA
TAGCCACCACTTGGTCCGGGGTCAGGGGAGACGCTTAAGACTGGCCGTCGTTTTACAACGTCGTGACTGG
GAAAACATCCATGCTAGCGTTAACGCGAGAGTAGGGAACTGCCAGGCATCAAATAAAACGAAAGGCTCAG
TCGGAAGACTGGGCCTTTCGTTTTATCTGTTGTTTGTCGGTGAACGCTCTCCTGAGTAGGACAAATCCGC
CGGGAGCGGATTTGAACGTTGTGAAGCAACGGCCCGGAGGGTGGCGGGCAGGACGCCCGCCATAAACTGC
CAGGCATCAAACTAAGCAGAAGGCCATCCTGACGGATGGCCTTTTT
