[The description below was written by a language model from this plasmid's Addgene catalogue record.]
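Description:
pFusX4-34 is a library component plasmid from the FusX system, a one-step assembly platform for building TALE repeat arrays used in TALENs and related designer DNA-binding proteins. It is built on the FusX4 backbone (about 3 kb without insert), is maintained as a high-copy plasmid in standard E. coli cloning strains, and is selected with spectinomycin. The record does not name the origin of replication or list any annotated features, and no feature table is provided, so the backbone architecture beyond the resistance marker cannot be described in detail. The listed sequencing primers are pCR8-type primers that flank the insert.

The payload is a synthetic, pre-assembled trimer of TALE repeats carrying the repeat-variable diresidues NN, NI and HD, which under the standard TALE code specify G, A and C respectively, as reflected in the alternative name X4_GAC. This trimer occupies RVD positions 10 to 12 of the final array. The insert was introduced through BsaI sites that were destroyed during cloning, consistent with Golden Gate-style construction using type IIS enzymes, which cut outside their recognition sequence to leave custom overhangs.

In use, a plasmid such as this one is chosen from the position-specific FusX4 library according to the target sequence at bases 10 to 12. It is then combined with the matching trimer plasmids for the other positions and a receiver vector to assemble a full-length TALE array in a single reaction. It is therefore a building block rather than an expression construct, and the record states no promoter or expression elements for it.
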