Addgene plasmid #63443: pFusX4-34
Purpose: Encodes RVD positions 10-12 in TALEN assembly
Depositing lab: Stephen Ekker. Depositing organization: Mayo Foundation for Medical Education and Research. Publication: FusX: A rapid one-step TALE assembly system for genome science. Ma AC, McNulty MS, Tanya PL, Jarryd CM, Martinez-Galvez G, Argue DP, Lee HB, Urban MD, Bullard CE, Blackburn PR, Man TK, Clark KJ, Ekker SC. Hum Gene Ther. 2016 Jun;27(6):451-63. doi: 10.1089/hum.2015.172 PubMed 26854857.
Backbone
  Vector backbone: FusX4
  Backbone size w/o insert (bp): 3008
  Vector type: TALEN
Growth in bacteria
  Bacterial resistance: Spectinomycin, 50 μg/mL
  Growth temperature: 37°C
  Growth strain: DH5alpha
  Copy number: High Copy
Gene/Insert
  Gene/Insert name: NN NI HD (alt name: X4_GAC)
  Species: Synthetic
  Mutation: none
  Cloning method: Restriction Enzyme; 5′ cloning site BsaI (destroyed during cloning); 3′ cloning site BsaI (destroyed during cloning)
  Sequencing primers: 5′ pCR8_F1; 3′ pCR8_R1
Terms and licenses: Academic/Nonprofit Terms; Industry Terms: Not Available to Industry
How to cite: pFusX4-34 was a gift from Stephen Ekker (Addgene plasmid # 63443 ; http://n2t.net/addgene:63443 ; RRID:Addgene_63443)
